>Addgene plasmid #90747 | MAPRE1 F10.3 gRNA | addgene full sequence | sequence record 183361 | Addgene NGS Result
TCAGTGAGCGAGGAAGCGGAAGAGCGCCCAATACGCAAACCGCCTCTCCCCGCGCGTTGGCCGATTCATT
AATGCAGCTGGCACGACAGGTTTCCCGACTGGAAAGCGGGCAGTGAGCGCAACGCAATTAATGTGAGTTA
GCTCACTCATTAGGCACCCCAGGCTTTACACTTTATGCTTCCGGCTCGTATGTTGTGTGGAATTGTGAGC
GGATAACAATTTCACACAGGAAACAGCTATGACCATGATTACGCCAAGCGCGCAATTAACCCTCACTAAA
GGGAACAAAAGCTGGAGCTGCAAGCTTAATGTAGTCTTATGCAATACTCTTGTAGTCTTGCAACATGGTA
ACGATGAGTTAGCAACATGCCTTACAAGGAGAGAAAAAGCACCGTGCATGCCGATTGGTGGAAGTAAGGT
GGTACGATCGTGCCTTATTAGGAAGGCAACAGACGGGTCTGACATGGATTGGACGAACCACTGAATTGCC
GCATTGCAGAGATATTGTATTTAAGTGCCTAGCTCGATACATAAACGGGTCTCTCTGGTTAGACCAGATC
TGAGCCTGGGAGCTCTCTGGCTAACTAGGGAACCCACTGCTTAAGCCTCAATAAAGCTTGCCTTGAGTGC
TTCAAGTAGTGTGTGCCCGTCTGTTGTGTGACTCTGGTAACTAGAGATCCCTCAGACCCTTTTAGTCAGT
GTGGAAAATCTCTAGCAGTGGCGCCCGAACAGGGACTTGAAAGCGAAAGGGAAACCAGAGGAGCTCTCTC
GACGCAGGACTCGGCTTGCTGAAGCGCGCACGGCAAGAGGCGAGGGGCGGCGACTGGTGAGTACGCCAAA
AATTTTGACTAGCGGAGGCTAGAAGGAGAGAGATGGGTGCGAGAGCGTCAGTATTAAGCGGGGGAGAATT
AGATCGCGATGGGAAAAAATTCGGTTAAGGCCAGGGGGAAAGAAAAAATATAAATTAAAACATATAGTAT
GGGCAAGCAGGGAGCTAGAACGATTCGCAGTTAATCCTGGCCTGTTAGAAACATCAGAAGGCTGTAGACA
AATACTGGGACAGCTACAACCATCCCTTCAGACAGGATCAGAAGAACTTAGATCATTATATAATACAGTA
GCAACCCTCTATTGTGTGCATCAAAGGATAGAGATAAAAGACACCAAGGAAGCTTTAGACAAGATAGAGG
AAGAGCAAAACAAAAGTAAGACCACCGCACAGCAAGCGGCCGCTGATCTTCAGACCTGGAGGAGGAGATA
TGAGGGACAATTGGAGAAGTGAATTATATAAATATAAAGTAGTAAAAATTGAACCATTAGGAGTAGCACC
CACCAAGGCAAAGAGAAGAGTGGTGCAGAGAGAAAAAAGAGCAGTGGGAATAGGAGCTTTGTTCCTTGGG
TTCTTGGGAGCAGCAGGAAGCACTATGGGCGCAGCGTCAATGACGCTGACGGTACAGGCCAGACAATTAT
TGTCTGGTATAGTGCAGCAGCAGAACAATTTGCTGAGGGCTATTGAGGCGCAACAGCATCTGTTGCAACT
CACAGTCTGGGGCATCAAGCAGCTCCAGGCAAGAATCCTGGCTGTGGAAAGATACCTAAAGGATCAACAG
CTCCTGGGGATTTGGGGTTGCTCTGGAAAACTCATTTGCACCACTGCTGTGCCTTGGAATGCTAGTTGGA
GTAATAAATCTCTGGAACAGATTTGGAATCACACGACCTGGATGGAGTGGGACAGAGAAATTAACAATTA
CACAAGCTTAATACACTCCTTAATTGAAGAATCGCAAAACCAGCAAGAAAAGAATGAACAAGAATTATTG
GAATTAGATAAATGGGCAAGTTTGTGGAATTGGTTTAACATAACAAATTGGCTGTGGTATATAAAATTAT
TCATAATGATAGTAGGAGGCTTGGTAGGTTTAAGAATAGTTTTTGCTGTACTTTCTATAGTGAATAGAGT
TAGGCAGGGATATTCACCATTATCGTTTCAGACCCACCTCCCAACCCCGAGGGGACCCAGAGAGGGCCTA
TTTCCCATGATTCCTTCATATTTGCATATACGATACAAGGCTGTTAGAGAGATAATTAGAATTAATTTGA
CTGTAAACACAAAGATATTAGTACAAAATACGTGACGTAGAAAGTAATAATTTCTTGGGTAGTTTGCAGT
TTTAAAATTATGTTTTAAAATGGACTATCATATGCTTACCGTAACTTGAAAGTATTTCGATTTCTTGGCT
TTATATATCTTGTGGAAAGGACGAAACACCGGCTGCGTATTGTCAGTTTAGTTTAAGAGCTATGCTGGAA
ACAGCATAGCAAGTTTAAATAAGGCTAGTCCGTTATCAACTTGAAAAAGTGGCACCGAGTCGGTGCTTTT
TTTGAATTCTAGATCTTGAGACAAATGGCAGTATTCATCCACAATTTTAAAAGAAAAGGGGGGATTGGGG
GGTACAGTGCAGGGGAAAGAATAGTAGACATAATAGCAACAGACATACAAACTAAAGAATTACAAAAACA
AATTACAAAAATTCAAAATTTTCGGGTTTATTACAGGGACAGCAGAGATCCACTTTGGCGCCGGCTCGAG
TGGCTCCGGTGCCCGTCAGTGGGCAGAGCGCACATCGCCCACAGTCCCCGAGAAGTTGGGGGGAGGGGTC
GGCAATTGAACCGGTGCCTAGAGAAGGTGGCGCGGGGTAAACTGGGAAAGTGATGTCGTGTACTGGCTCC
GCCTTTTTCCCGAGGGTGGGGGAGAACCGTATATAAGTGCAGTAGTCGCCGTGAACGTTCTTTTTCGCAA
CGGGTTTGCCGCCAGAACACAGGTGTCGTGACGCGGGATCCGCCACCATGACCGAGTACAAGCCCACGGT
GCGCCTCGCCACCCGCGACGACGTCCCCAGGGCCGTACGCACCCTCGCCGCCGCGTTCGCCGACTACCCC
GCCACGCGCCACACCGTCGATCCGGACCGCCACATCGAGCGGGTCACCGAGCTGCAAGAACTCTTCCTCA
CGCGCGTCGGGCTCGACATCGGCAAGGTGTGGGTCGCGGACGACGGCGCCGCGGTGGCGGTCTGGACCAC
GCCGGAGAGCGTCGAAGCGGGGGCGGTGTTCGCCGAGATCGGCCCGCGCATGGCCGAGTTGAGCGGTTCC
CGGCTGGCCGCGCAGCAACAGATGGAAGGCCTCCTGGCGCCGCACCGGCCCAAGGAGCCCGCGTGGTTCC
TGGCCACCGTCGGAGTCTCGCCCGACCACCAGGGCAAGGGTCTGGGCAGCGCCGTCGTGCTCCCCGGAGT
GGAGGCGGCCGAGCGCGCCGGGGTGCCCGCCTTCCTGGAGACCTCCGCGCCCCGCAACCTCCCCTTCTAC
GAGCGGCTCGGCTTCACCGTCACCGCCGACGTCGAGGTGCCCGAAGGACCGCGCACCTGGTGCATGACCC
GCAAGCCCGGTGCCTGAACGCGTTAAGTCGACAATCAACCTCTGGATTACAAAATTTGTGAAAGATTGAC
TGGTATTCTTAACTATGTTGCTCCTTTTACGCTATGTGGATACGCTGCTTTAATGCCTTTGTATCATGCT
ATTGCTTCCCGTATGGCTTTCATTTTCTCCTCCTTGTATAAATCCTGGTTGCTGTCTCTTTATGAGGAGT
TGTGGCCCGTTGTCAGGCAACGTGGCGTGGTGTGCACTGTGTTTGCTGACGCAACCCCCACTGGTTGGGG
CATTGCCACCACCTGTCAGCTCCTTTCCGGGACTTTCGCTTTCCCCCTCCCTATTGCCACGGCGGAACTC
ATCGCCGCCTGCCTTGCCCGCTGCTGGACAGGGGCTCGGCTGTTGGGCACTGACAATTCCGTGGTGTTGT
CGGGGAAATCATCGTCCTTTCCTTGGCTGCTCGCCTGTGTTGCCACCTGGATTCTGCGCGGGACGTCCTT
CTGCTACGTCCCTTCGGCCCTCAATCCAGCGGACCTTCCTTCCCGCGGCCTGCTGCCGGCTCTGCGGCCT
CTTCCGCGTCTTCGCCTTCGCCCTCAGACGAGTCGGATCTCCCTTTGGGCCGCCTCCCCGCGTCGACTTT
AAGACCAATGACTTACAAGGCAGCTGTAGATCTTAGCCACTTTTTAAAAGAAAAGGGGGGACTGGAAGGG
CTAATTCACTCCCAACGAAGACAAGATCTGCTTTTTGCTTGTACTGGGTCTCTCTGGTTAGACCAGATCT
GAGCCTGGGAGCTCTCTGGCTAACTAGGGAACCCACTGCTTAAGCCTCAATAAAGCTTGCCTTGAGTGCT
TCAAGTAGTGTGTGCCCGTCTGTTGTGTGACTCTGGTAACTAGAGATCCCTCAGACCCTTTTAGTCAGTG
TGGAAAATCTCTAGCAGTACGTATAGTAGTTCATGTCATCTTATTATTCAGTATTTATAACTTGCAAAGA
AATGAATATCAGAGAGTGAGAGGAACTTGTTTATTGCAGCTTATAATGGTTACAAATAAAGCAATAGCAT
CACAAATTTCACAAATAAAGCATTTTTTTCACTGCATTCTAGTTGTGGTTTGTCCAAACTCATCAATGTA
TCTTATCATGTCTGGCTCTAGCTATCCCGCCCCTAACTCCGCCCATCCCGCCCCTAACTCCGCCCAGTTC
CGCCCATTCTCCGCCCCATGGCTGACTAATTTTTTTTATTTATGCAGAGGCCGAGGCCGCCTCGGCCTCT
GAGCTATTCCAGAAGTAGTGAGGAGGCTTTTTTGGAGGCCTAGGGACGTACCCAATTCGCCCTATAGTGA
GTCGTATTACGCGCGCTCACTGGCCGTCGTTTTACAACGTCGTGACTGGGAAAACCCTGGCGTTACCCAA
CTTAATCGCCTTGCAGCACATCCCCCTTTCGCCAGCTGGCGTAATAGCGAAGAGGCCCGCACCGATCGCC
CTTCCCAACAGTTGCGCAGCCTGAATGGCGAATGGG
[124 nt withheld, positions 4937-5060]
C
[91 nt withheld, positions 5062-5152]
A
[49 nt withheld, positions 5154-5202]
CCTTTGACGTTGGAGTCCACGTTCTTT
[37 nt withheld, positions 5230-5266]
ACCCTATCTCGGTCTATTCTTTTGATTTATAAGGGATTTTGCCGATTTCGGCCTATTGGTTAAAAAATGA
GCTGATTTAACAAAAATTTAACGCGAATTTTAACAAAATATTAACGCTTACAATTTAGGTGGCACTTTTC
GGGGAAATGTGCGCGGAACCCCTATTTGTTTATTTTTCTAAATACATTCAAATATGTATCCGCTCATGAG
ACAATAACCCTGATAAATGCTTCAATAATATTGAAAAAGGAAGAGTATGAGTATTCAACATTTCCGTGTC
GCCCTTATTCCCTTTTTTGCGGCATTTTGCCTTCCTGTTTTTGCTCACCCAGAAACGCTGGTGAAAGTAA
AAGATGCTGAAGATCAGTTGGGTGCACGAGTGGGTTACATCGAACTGGATCTCAACAGCGGTAAGATCCT
TGAGAGTTTTCGCCCCGAAGAACGTTTTCCAATGATGAGCACTTTTAAAGTTCTGCTATGTGGCGCGGTA
TTATCCCGTATTGACGCCGGGCAAGAGCAACTCGGTCGCCGCATACACTATTCTCAGAATGACTTGGTTG
AGTACTCACCAGTCACAGAAAAGCATCTTACGGATGGCATGACAGTAAGAGAATTATGCAGTGCTGCCAT
AACCATGAGTGATAACACTGCGGCCAACTTACTTCTGACAACGATCGGAGGACCGAAGGAGCTAACCGCT
TTTTTGCACAACATGGGGGATCATGTAACTCGCCTTGATCGTTGGGAACCGGAGCTGAATGAAGCCATAC
CAAACGACGAGCGTGACACCACGATGCCTGTAGCAATGGCAACAACGTTGCGCAAACTATTAACTGGCGA
ACTACTTACTCTAGCTTCCCGGCAACAATTAATAGACTGGATGGAGGCGGATAAAGTTGCAGGACCACTT
CTGCGCTCGGCCCTTCCGGCTGGCTGGTTTATTGCTGATAAATCTGGAGCCGGTGAGCGTGGGTCTCGCG
GTATCATTGCAGCACTGGGGCCAGATGGTAAGCCCTCCCGTATCGTAGTTATCTACACGACGGGGAGTCA
GGCAACTATGGATGAACGAAATAGACAGATCGCTGAGATAGGTGCCTCACTGATTAAGCATTGGTAACTG
TCAGACCAAGTTTACTCATATATACTTTAGATTGATTTAAAACTTCATTTTTAATTTAAAAGGATCTAGG
TGAAGATCCTTTTTGATAATCTCATGACCAAAATCCCTTAACGTGAGTTTTCGTTCCACTGAGCGTCAGA
CCCCGTAGAAAAGATCAAAGGATCTTCTTGAGATCCTTTTTTTCTGCGCGTAATCTGCTGCTTGCAAACA
AAAAAACCACCGCTACCAGCGGTGGTTTGTTTGCCGGATCAAGAGCTACCAACTCTTTTTCCGAAGGTAA
CTGGCTTCAGCAGAGCGCAGATACCAAATACTGTTCTTCTAGTGTAGCCGTAGTTAGGCCACCACTTCAA
GAACTCTGTAGCACCGCCTACATACCTCGCTCTGCTAATCCTGTTACCAGTGGCTGCTGCCAGTGGCGAT
AAGTCGTGTCTTACCGGGTTGGACTCAAGACGATAGTTACCGGATAAGGCGCAGCGGTCGGGCTGAACGG
GGGGTTCGTGCACACAGCCCAGCTTGGAGCGAACGACCTACACCGAACTGAGATACCTACAGCGTGAGCT
ATGAGAAAGCGCCACGCTTCCCGAAGGGAGAAAGGCGGACAGGTATCCGGTAAGCGGCAGGGTCGGAACA
GGAGAGCGCACGAGGGAGCTTCCAGGGGGAAACGCCTGGTATCTTTATAGTCCTGTCGGGTTTCGCCACC
TCTGACTTGAGCGTCGATTTTTGTGATGCTCGTCAGGGGGGCGGAGCCTATGGAAAAACGCCAGCAACGC
GGCCTTTTTACGGTTCCTGGCCTTTTGCTGGCCTTTTGCTCACATGTTCTTTCCTGCGTTATCCCCTGAT
TCTGTGGATAACCGTATTACCGCCTTTGAGTGAGCTGATACCGCTCGCCGCAGCCGAACGACCGAGCGCA
GCGAG
Features (pLannotate 1.2.2; 27 found; start..end, strand, type, name):
     24..116     +  CDS            lacI (fragment): lac repressor; lacI; The lac repressor binds to the lac operator to inhibit transcription in E. coli. This inhibition can be relieved by adding lactose or isopropyl-β-D-thiogalactopyranoside (IPTG).
    129..150     +  protein_bind   CAP binding site: CAP binding activates transcription in the presence of cAMP. E. coli catabolite activator protein
    165..195     +  promoter       lac promoter: promoter for the E. coli lac operon
    203..219     +  protein_bind   lac operator: The lac repressor binds to the lac operator to inhibit transcription in E. coli. This inhibition can be relieved by adding lactose or isopropyl-β-D-thiogalactopyranoside (IPTG). lac repressor encoded by lacI
    264..282     +  promoter       T3 promoter: promoter for bacteriophage T3 RNA polymerase
    310..536     +  promoter       RSV promoter: Rous sarcoma virus enhancer/promoter
    537..717     +  LTR            5' LTR (truncated): truncated 5' long terminal repeat (LTR) from HIV-1
    764..889     +  misc_feature   HIV-1 Ψ: packaging signal of human immunodeficiency virus type 1
    873..1236    +  CDS            HIV-1 gag (fragment): gag protein from human immunodeficiency virus 1; gag
   1382..1615    +  misc_feature   RRE: The Rev response element (RRE) of HIV-1 allows for Rev-dependent mRNA export from the nucleus to the cytoplasm.
   1992..2018    +  CDS            Rev (fragment): human immunodeficiency virus 1 (HIV-1) Rev protein; rev; enhances nuclear export of unspliced and incompletely spliced viral mRNAs
   2022..2262    +  promoter       U6 promoter: RNA polymerase III promoter for human U6 snRNA
   2309..2376    +  misc_RNA       tracrRNA (fragment): trans-activating CRISPR RNA for the Streptococcus pyogenes CRISPR/Cas9 system
   2425..2542    +  misc_feature   cPPT/CTS: central polypurine tract and central termination sequence of HIV-1
   2611..2822    +  promoter       EF-1α core promoter: core promoter for human elongation factor EF-1α
   2848..3447    +  CDS            PuroR (fragment): puromycin N-acetyltransferase; pac from Streptomyces; confers resistance to puromycin
   3463..4051    +  misc_feature   WPRE: woodchuck hepatitis virus posttranscriptional regulatory element
   4102..4121    +  misc_feature   cPPT/CTS (fragment): central polypurine tract and central termination sequence of HIV-1
   4123..4356    +  LTR            3' LTR (ΔU3): self-inactivating 3' long terminal repeat (LTR) from HIV-1
   4434..4555    +  polyA_signal   SV40 poly(A) signal: SV40 polyadenylation signal
   4595..4730    +  rep_origin     SV40 ori: SV40 origin of replication
   4751..4769    -  promoter       T7 promoter: promoter for bacteriophage T7 RNA polymerase
   4777..4932    +  CDS            lacZα (fragment): LacZα fragment of β-galactosidase; lacZ fragment
   4937..5365    +  rep_origin     f1 ori (sequence partly withheld): f1 bacteriophage origin of replication; arrow indicates direction of (+) strand synthesis
   5418..5522    +  promoter       AmpR promoter: bla
   5523..6383    +  CDS            AmpR: β-lactamase; bla; confers resistance to ampicillin, carbenicillin, and related antibiotics
   6554..7142    +  rep_origin     ori: high-copy-number ColE1/pMB1/pBR322/pUC origin of replication
