[The description below was written by a language model from this plasmid's Addgene catalogue record and pLannotate feature annotations shown in this document.]
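Description:
MAPRE1 F10.3 gRNA is a third-generation lentiviral CRISPR guide plasmid built on the pLenti-sgRNA backbone and designed to express a single guide RNA against human MAPRE1. It is propagated in E. coli through a high-copy ColE1/pUC-type origin with β-lactamase (ampicillin) selection. It also carries an f1 origin plus residual lac, T3 and T7 cloning-vector elements. The sequenced record is 7,301 nt, shorter than the 9,151 bp listed for the empty backbone. This would fit loss of a stuffer when the guide oligos were cloned between the two BsmBI sites, which were destroyed in the process, though the record does not explain the difference.

The viral cassette begins with an RSV promoter fused to a truncated HIV-1 5' LTR, which makes genomic RNA production Tat-independent. This is followed by the Ψ packaging signal with a partial gag region, and by the RRE for Rev-dependent export. A human U6 RNA polymerase III promoter drives the MAPRE1 spacer joined to the S. pyogenes Cas9 guide scaffold (annotated as a tracrRNA fragment). Downstream are a cPPT/CTS element and an EF-1α core promoter driving puromycin N-acetyltransferase to select transduced mammalian cells. A WPRE then enhances transcript expression, and a self-inactivating ΔU3 3' LTR closes the cassette. An SV40 poly(A) signal and SV40 origin lie outside the LTRs.

No Cas9 is encoded, so the plasmid must be used in cells that supply the nuclease separately. It belongs to a series of guides made for a large-scale analysis of cell-cycle gene knockouts in human cells. The depositor notes that the listed guide sequence includes the 5' BsmBI cloning overhang in addition to the spacer itself.
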