Addgene plasmid #90747: MAPRE1 F10.3 gRNA
Purpose: 3rd generation lentiviral gRNA plasmid targeting human MAPRE1
Depositing lab: Iain Cheeseman. Depositing organization: Whitehead Institute for Biomedical Research. Publication: Large-Scale Analysis of CRISPR/Cas9 Cell-Cycle Knockouts Reveals the Diversity of p53-Dependent Responses to Cell-Cycle Defects. McKinley KL, Cheeseman IM. Dev Cell. 2017 Feb 27;40(4):405-420.e2. doi: 10.1016/j.devcel.2017.01.012. Epub 2017 Feb 16. PubMed 28216383.
Backbone
  Vector backbone: pLenti-sgRNA
  Backbone manufacturer: Eric Lander & David Sabatini labs (Addgene plasmid #71409)
  Backbone size w/o insert (bp): 9151
  Vector type: Lentiviral, CRISPR
  Selectable markers: Puromycin
Growth in bacteria
  Bacterial resistance: Ampicillin, 100 μg/mL
  Growth temperature: 37°C
  Growth strain: NEB Stable
  Copy number: Unknown
Gene/Insert
  Gene/Insert name: MAPRE1 (Guide Designation F10.3) (alt name: pKMKO series)
  gRNA/shRNA sequence: CACCGGCTGCGTATTGTCAGTTTA
  Species: H. sapiens (human)
  Promoter: U6
  Cloning method: Restriction Enzyme; 5′ cloning site BsmBI (destroyed during cloning); 3′ cloning site BsmBI (destroyed during cloning)
  Sequencing primers: 5′ hU6-F (5'-GAGGGCCTATTTCCCATGATT-3'); 3′ EF1a-R (5'-CACGGCGACTACTGCACTTA-3')
Terms and licenses: Academic/Nonprofit Terms; Industry Terms: Not Available to Industry
Depositor comments: Please note that gRNA target sequence listed is not strictly the 20nt spacer sequence, but also contains the 5' BsmBI overhang. For more information about knockout human cell lines generated using this plasmid, please see http://cellcycleknockouts.wi.mit.edu/ .
How to cite: MAPRE1 F10.3 gRNA was a gift from Iain Cheeseman (Addgene plasmid # 90747 ; http://n2t.net/addgene:90747 ; RRID:Addgene_90747)
